Addgene plasmid #49133: pEMS2026
Purpose: AAV plasmid with TNNT1-B (Ple301) promoter driving expression of iCre.
Depositing lab: Elizabeth Simpson. Depositing organization: University of British Columbia. Publication: New MiniPromoter Ple345 (NEFL) Drives Strong and Specific Expression in Retinal Ganglion Cells of Mouse and Primate Retina. Simpson E, Korecki AJ, Fornes O, McGill TJ, Cueva-Vargas JL, Agostinone J, Farkas RA, Hickmott JW, Lam SL, Mathelier A, Renner LM, Stoddard J, Zhou M, Di Polo A, Neuringer M, Wasserman WW. Hum Gene Ther. 2018 Jul 31. doi: 10.1089/hum.2018.118. PubMed 30062914.
Backbone
  Vector backbone: AAV2
  Vector type: Mammalian Expression, AAV
Growth in bacteria
  Bacterial resistance: Ampicillin, 100 μg/mL
  Growth temperature: 30°C
  Growth strain: Stbl2
  Copy number: Low Copy
Gene/Insert
  Gene/Insert name: ssAAV-Ple301-iCre (alt name: iCre)
  Species: Synthetic
  Promoter: TNNT1-B
  Cloning method: Restriction Enzyme; 5′ cloning site Unknown (unknown if destroyed); 3′ cloning site Unknown (unknown if destroyed)
Terms and licenses: Academic/Nonprofit Terms; Industry Terms: Not Available to Industry
Depositor comments: Please see the annotated GenBank file and the additional image file for the specific location of the minipromoter in this plasmid.
How to cite: pEMS2026 was a gift from Elizabeth Simpson (Addgene plasmid # 49133 ; http://n2t.net/addgene:49133 ; RRID:Addgene_49133)
