[The description below was written by a language model from this plasmid's Addgene catalogue record and the feature table of its GenBank file.]
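Description:
pEMS2026 is a 5,894 bp single-stranded AAV (ssAAV) genome plasmid built on an AAV2 backbone, designed for mammalian expression of iCre, a codon-improved synthetic Cre recombinase, under the control of the TNNT1-B MiniPromoter (Ple301). The expression cassette sits between two AAV2 inverted terminal repeats, which are the cis elements needed for replication and packaging of the intervening DNA into recombinant AAV particles when helper functions are supplied in trans. Within the ITR-flanked region, the annotated features are a chimeric intron (human beta-globin/immunoglobulin heavy chain), which generally enhances transcript processing and expression, and an SV40 polyadenylation signal. The feature table does not explicitly annotate either the Ple301 promoter or the iCre coding sequence. By position, the promoter would be expected in the unannotated stretch between the left ITR and the intron, and iCre between the intron and the poly(A) signal, but the record only points to a separate annotated file and image for the exact MiniPromoter location.

The bacterial portion carries a ColE1/pUC-type origin, an f1 phage origin, the beta-lactamase gene with its own promoter for ampicillin selection, and remnants of the lac promoter/operator region with M13 primer sites. Although the origin is annotated as a high-copy type, the catalogue lists the plasmid as low copy and specifies a recombination-deficient strain, consistent with the known instability of ITRs in bacteria. The construct belongs to a MiniPromoter collection aimed at small, cell-type-restricted human-derived promoters for AAV delivery. Driving iCre lets promoter activity be read out or exploited through recombination of loxP-flanked alleles or reporters. The associated publication concerns retinal expression in mouse and primate, but the record does not state the specific expression pattern of Ple301.
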