LOCUS       Exported 5894 bp ds-DNA circular SYN 13-MAY-2021
DEFINITION  AAV plasmid with TNNT1-B (Ple301) promoter driving expression of
            iCre..
ACCESSION   .
VERSION     .
KEYWORDS    pEMS2026
SOURCE      synthetic DNA construct
  ORGANISM  synthetic DNA construct
REFERENCE   1 (bases 1 to 5894)
  AUTHORS   Simpson E, Korecki AJ, Fornes O, McGill TJ, Cueva-Vargas JL,
            Agostinone J, Farkas RA, Hickmott JW, Lam SL, Mathelier A, Renner
            LM, Stoddard J, Zhou M, Di Polo A, Neuringer M, Wasserman WW
  TITLE     New MiniPromoter Ple345 (NEFL) Drives Strong and Specific Expression
            in Retinal Ganglion Cells of Mouse and Primate Retina.
  JOURNAL   Hum Gene Ther. 2018 Jul 31. doi: 10.1089/hum.2018.118.
  PUBMED    30062914
REFERENCE   2 (bases 1 to 5894)
  AUTHORS   .
  TITLE     Direct Submission
  JOURNAL   Exported May 13, 2021 from SnapGene Server 1.1.58
            http://www.snapgene.com
FEATURES             Location/Qualifiers
     source          1..5894
                     /organism="synthetic DNA construct"
                     /mol_type="other DNA"
     repeat_region   1..130
                     /label=AAV2 ITR
     intron          1452..1584
                     /label=chimeric intron
                     /note="chimera between introns from human beta-globin and
                     immunoglobulin heavy chain genes"
     primer_bind     1567..1586
                     /label=pMT2-F
                     /note="Synthetic intron, forward primer"
     polyA_signal    2665..2786
                     /label=SV40 poly(A) signal
                     /note="SV40 polyadenylation signal"
     primer_bind     complement(2676..2695)
                     /label=EBV-rev
                     /note="SV40 polyA terminator, reverse primer"
     primer_bind     2730..2749
                     /label=SV40pA-R
                     /note="SV40 polyA, reverse primer"
     repeat_region   2955..3084
                     /label=AAV2 ITR
     primer_bind     complement(3103..3120)
                     /label=M13 Forward
                     /note="In lacZ gene. Also called M13-F20 or M13 (-21)
                     Forward"
     primer_bind     complement(3103..3119)
                     /label=M13 fwd
                     /note="common sequencing primer, one of multiple similar
                     variants"
     primer_bind     complement(3112..3134)
                     /label=M13/pUC Forward
                     /note="In lacZ gene"
     rep_origin      3261..3716
                     /direction=RIGHT
                     /label=f1 ori
                     /note="f1 bacteriophage origin of replication; arrow
                     indicates direction of (+) strand synthesis"
     primer_bind     complement(3348..3367)
                     /label=F1ori-R
                     /note="F1 origin, reverse primer"
     primer_bind     3558..3579
                     /label=F1ori-F
                     /note="F1 origin, forward primer"
     promoter        3742..3846
                     /gene="bla"
                     /label=AmpR promoter
     CDS             3847..4707
                     /codon_start=1
                     /gene="bla"
                     /product="beta-lactamase"
                     /label=AmpR
                     /note="confers resistance to ampicillin, carbenicillin, and
                     related antibiotics"
                     /translation="MSIQHFRVALIPFFAAFCLPVFAHPETLVKVKDAEDQLGARVGYI
                     ELDLNSGKILESFRPEERFPMMSTFKVLLCGAVLSRIDAGQEQLGRRIHYSQNDLVEYS
                     PVTEKHLTDGMTVRELCSAAITMSDNTAANLLLTTIGGPKELTAFLHNMGDHVTRLDRW
                     EPELNEAIPNDERDTTMPVAMATTLRKLLTGELLTLASRQQLIDWMEADKVAGPLLRSA
                     LPAGWFIADKSGAGERGSRGIIAALGPDGKPSRIVVIYTTGSQATMDERNRQIAEIGAS
                     LIKHW"
     primer_bind     complement(4065..4084)
                     /label=Amp-R
                     /note="Ampicillin resistance gene, reverse primer"
     rep_origin      4878..5466
                     /direction=RIGHT
                     /label=ori
                     /note="high-copy-number ColE1/pMB1/pBR322/pUC origin of
                     replication"
     primer_bind     5367..5386
                     /label=pBR322ori-F
                     /note="pBR322 origin, forward primer"
     primer_bind     5620..5637
                     /label=L4440
                     /note="L4440 vector, forward primer"
     protein_bind    5754..5775
                     /label=CAP binding site
                     /bound_moiety="E. coli catabolite activator protein"
                     /note="CAP binding activates transcription in the presence
                     of cAMP."
     promoter        5790..5820
                     /label=lac promoter
                     /note="promoter for the E. coli lac operon"
     protein_bind    5828..5844
                     /label=lac operator
                     /bound_moiety="lac repressor encoded by lacI"
                     /note="The lac repressor binds to the lac operator to
                     inhibit transcription in E. coli. This inhibition can be
                     relieved by adding lactose or
                     isopropyl-beta-D-thiogalactopyranoside (IPTG)."
     primer_bind     5833..5855
                     /label=M13/pUC Reverse
                     /note="In lacZ gene"
     primer_bind     5852..5868
                     /label=M13 rev
                     /note="common sequencing primer, one of multiple similar
                     variants"
     primer_bind     5852..5868
                     /label=M13 Reverse
                     /note="In lacZ gene. Also called M13-rev"
ORIGIN
        1 ctgcgcgctc gctcgctcac tgaggccgcc cgggcaaagc ccgggcgtcg ggcgaccttt
       61 ggtcgcccgg cctcagtgag cgagcgagcg cgcagagagg gagtggccaa ctccatcact
      121 aggggttcct tgtagttaat gattaacccg ccatgctact tatctacgta gccatgctct
      181 aggaagatcg gaattcccta ggccggccga aaacttagag tgccattatc tggggtatca
      241 tgaactgggc ctccgagttt gggtatcaag attttggggg tctcatattc ttgaggtttc
      301 agattttagg aggtctcaag acctgggggt ggtcttagga tgtcccggcc catatctgga
      361 ctatcaagaa ctgggatttc agaatccaga gctgtgagga cttgctggcc tcagaaacac
      421 gggcatcata aatcggggtc tcagaatctg tgggtattgg gatttggggc taggcaccct
      481 gtggcctagg gtgtctcaaa gactttgagg tctaagaatg taggggtcag ggtgaggtct
      541 acggacagaa ggtgcccttt atgcccctgc cccctacgtg atgtatggga aggtgaaagg
      601 ggagacaggt ggggaggaaa ccagccagtg gggtggggcg agtgggagag gggatgcggg
      661 tgactaattc tcccagaagc cccccttcct caaatccctt cttaggaaat gtcctcggtt
      721 tcaccatcta tgacatcccc ccaaaatagc tcctgggggt ggggcagcta ttgtcttcag
      781 gccactgtcc cttctcaaat gcctcttcct aatcccaact ggatcaggtt cccatggact
      841 tgtcataaga caaaagagga cagctgtgct gagggggcag ggtctgcagc ctcctggctg
      901 tgccaggacc acacctacca aggtctgtcc tcatgcatgc tttaggacag ccggccccct
      961 ccctcagacc caagagtcca gacctgagcc ctcctccctc agacgcagga gtacaggccc
     1021 ccagcccgct cctccctcag actcaggagt ctagactccc agcctctccc ctccaaggac
     1081 ctactgtgtg ccgggcatgg ggacgtcaaa gcacagggag ctataaggga ggtagttgga
     1141 gcaccacggg agcctggggt gtggggtggg agcaggggcg gggctcctgg gccatgcaga
     1201 tggggttggc atggggttgg ggaggggccc acggaggctt ctggactctg agtgtggagc
     1261 caggggcagc agggctgtct ctgaactccc aggcttgtgt ttgagcaaag gaattctctc
     1321 cccctccctc tcccctcggg gcgggcccga gcctccagct ataaacttcc cggagcttct
     1381 gtgccctcag caaggctcag cctcaagatt cacagcaggc gcgccgaagt tggtcgtgag
     1441 gcactgggca ggtaagtatc aaggttacaa gacaggttta aggagaccaa tagaaactgg
     1501 gcttgtcgag acagagaaga ctcttgcgtt tctgataggc acctattggt cttactgaca
     1561 tccactttgc ctttctctcc acaggtgtcc actcccaggc ggccgccacc atgtccaacc
     1621 tgctgactgt gcaccaaaac ctgcctgccc tccctgtgga tgccacctct gatgaagtca
     1681 ggaagaacct gatggacatg ttcagggaca ggcaggcctt ctctgaacac acctggaaga
     1741 tgctcctgtc tgtgtgcaga tcctgggctg cctggtgcaa gctgaacaac aggaaatggt
     1801 tccctgctga acctgaggat gtgagggact acctcctgta cctgcaagcc agaggcctgg
     1861 ctgtgaagac catccaacag cacctgggcc agctcaacat gctgcacagg agatctggcc
     1921 tgcctcgccc ttctgactcc aatgctgtgt ccctggtgat gaggagaatc agaaaggaga
     1981 atgtggatgc tggggagaga gccaagcagg ccctggcctt tgaacgcact gactttgacc
     2041 aagtcagatc cctgatggag aactctgaca gatgccagga catcaggaac ctggccttcc
     2101 tgggcattgc ctacaacacc ctgctgcgca ttgccgaaat tgccagaatc agagtgaagg
     2161 acatctcccg caccgatggt gggagaatgc tgatccacat tggcaggacc aagaccctgg
     2221 tgtccacagc tggtgtggag aaggccctgt ccctgggggt taccaagctg gtggagagat
     2281 ggatctctgt gtctggtgtg gctgatgacc ccaacaacta cctgttctgc cgggtcagaa
     2341 agaatggtgt ggctgcccct tctgccacct cccaactgtc cacccgggcc ctggaaggga
     2401 tctttgaggc cacccaccgc ctgatctatg gtgccaagga tgactctggg cagagatacc
     2461 tggcctggtc tggccactct gccagagtgg gtgctgccag ggacatggcc agggctggtg
     2521 tgtccatccc tgaaatcatg caggctggtg gctggaccaa tgtgaacata gtgatgaact
     2581 acatcagaaa cctggactct gagactgggg ccatggtgag gctgctcgag gatggggact
     2641 gagcggccgc gatcgcagac atgataagat acattgatga gtttggacaa accacaacta
     2701 gaatgcagtg aaaaaaatgc tttatttgtg aaatttgtga tgctattgct ttatttgtaa
     2761 ccattataag ctgcaataaa caagttaaca acaacaattg cattcatttt atgtttcagg
     2821 ttcaggggga gatgtgggag gttttttaaa gcaagtaaaa cctctacaaa tgtggtagtc
     2881 gaaattcccg ataaggatct tcctagagca tggctacgta gataagtagc atggcgggtt
     2941 aatcattaac tacaaggaac ccctagtgat ggagttggcc actccctctc tgcgcgctcg
     3001 ctcgctcact gaggccgggc gaccaaaggt cgcccgacgc ccgggctttg cccgggcggc
     3061 ctcagtgagc gagcgagcgc gcagccttaa ttaacctaat tcactggccg tcgttttaca
     3121 acgtcgtgac tgggaaaacc ctggcgttac ccaacttaat cgccttgcag cacatccccc
     3181 tttcgccagc tggcgtaata gcgaagaggc ccgcaccgat cgcccttccc aacagttgcg
     3241 cagcctgaat ggcgaatggg nnnnnnnnnn nnnnnnnnnn nnnnnnnnnn nnnnnnnnnn
     3301 nnnnnnnnnn nnnnnnnnnn nnnnnnnnnn nnnnnnnnnn nnnnnnnnnn nnnnnnnnnn
     3361 nnnnnnnnnn nnnnnnnnnn nnnncnnnnn nnnnnnnnnn nnnnnnnnnn nnnnnnnnnn
     3421 nnnnnnnnnn nnnnnnnnnn nnnnnnnnnn nnnnnnnnnn nnnnnnnnnn nnnnnnannn
     3481 nnnnnnnnnn nnnnnnnnnn nnnnnnnnnn nnnnnnnnnn nnnnnncctt tgacgttgga
     3541 gtccacgttc tttaatagtg gactcttgtt ccaaactgga acaacactca accctatctc
     3601 ggtctattct tttgatttat aagggatttt gccgatttcg gcctattggt taaaaaatga
     3661 gctgatttaa caaaaattta acgcgaattt taacaaaata ttaacgctta caatttaggt
     3721 ggcacttttc ggggaaatgt gcgcggaacc cctatttgtt tatttttcta aatacattca
     3781 aatatgtatc cgctcatgag acaataaccc tgataaatgc ttcaataata ttgaaaaagg
     3841 aagagtatga gtattcaaca tttccgtgtc gcccttattc ccttttttgc ggcattttgc
     3901 cttcctgttt ttgctcaccc agaaacgctg gtgaaagtaa aagatgctga agatcagttg
     3961 ggtgcacgag tgggttacat cgaactggat ctcaacagcg gtaagatcct tgagagtttt
     4021 cgccccgaag aacgttttcc aatgatgagc acttttaaag ttctgctatg tggcgcggta
     4081 ttatcccgta ttgacgccgg gcaagagcaa ctcggtcgcc gcatacacta ttctcagaat
     4141 gacttggttg agtactcacc agtcacagaa aagcatctta cggatggcat gacagtaaga
     4201 gaattatgca gtgctgccat aaccatgagt gataacactg cggccaactt acttctgaca
     4261 acgatcggag gaccgaagga gctaaccgct tttttgcaca acatggggga tcatgtaact
     4321 cgccttgatc gttgggaacc ggagctgaat gaagccatac caaacgacga gcgtgacacc
     4381 acgatgcctg tagcaatggc aacaacgttg cgcaaactat taactggcga actacttact
     4441 ctagcttccc ggcaacaatt aatagactgg atggaggcgg ataaagttgc aggaccactt
     4501 ctgcgctcgg cccttccggc tggctggttt attgctgata aatctggagc cggtgagcgt
     4561 gggtctcgcg gtatcattgc agcactgggg ccagatggta agccctcccg tatcgtagtt
     4621 atctacacga cggggagtca ggcaactatg gatgaacgaa atagacagat cgctgagata
     4681 ggtgcctcac tgattaagca ttggtaactg tcagaccaag tttactcata tatactttag
     4741 attgatttaa aacttcattt ttaatttaaa aggatctagg tgaagatcct ttttgataat
     4801 ctcatgacca aaatccctta acgtgagttt tcgttccact gagcgtcaga ccccgtagaa
     4861 aagatcaaag gatcttcttg agatcctttt tttctgcgcg taatctgctg cttgcaaaca
     4921 aaaaaaccac cgctaccagc ggtggtttgt ttgccggatc aagagctacc aactcttttt
     4981 ccgaaggtaa ctggcttcag cagagcgcag ataccaaata ctgttcttct agtgtagccg
     5041 tagttaggcc accacttcaa gaactctgta gcaccgccta catacctcgc tctgctaatc
     5101 ctgttaccag tggctgctgc cagtggcgat aagtcgtgtc ttaccgggtt ggactcaaga
     5161 cgatagttac cggataaggc gcagcggtcg ggctgaacgg ggggttcgtg cacacagccc
     5221 agcttggagc gaacgaccta caccgaactg agatacctac agcgtgagct atgagaaagc
     5281 gccacgcttc ccgaagggag aaaggcggac aggtatccgg taagcggcag ggtcggaaca
     5341 ggagagcgca cgagggagct tccaggggga aacgcctggt atctttatag tcctgtcggg
     5401 tttcgccacc tctgacttga gcgtcgattt ttgtgatgct cgtcaggggg gcggagccta
     5461 tggaaaaacg ccagcaacgc ggccttttta cggttcctgg ccttttgctg gccttttgct
     5521 cacatgttct ttcctgcgtt atcccctgat tctgtggata accgtattac cgcctttgag
     5581 tgagctgata ccgctcgccg cagccgaacg accgagcgca gcgagtcagt gagcgaggaa
     5641 gcggaagagc gcccaatacg caaaccgcct ctccccgcgc gttggccgat tcattaatgc
     5701 agctggcacg acaggtttcc cgactggaaa gcgggcagtg agcgcaacgc aattaatgtg
     5761 agttagctca ctcattaggc accccaggct ttacacttta tgcttccggc tcgtatgttg
     5821 tgtggaattg tgagcggata acaatttcac acaggaaaca gctatgacca tgattacgcc
     5881 agatttaatt aagg
//
