>Addgene plasmid #49133 | pEMS2026 | addgene partial sequence | sequence record 118828 | pCAGGS-3 5'-TCCTTAAACCTGTCTTGTAA-3'
TTCGGCGCGCCTGCTGTGAATCTTGAGGCTGAGCCTTGCTGAGGGCACAGAAGCTCCGGGAAGTTTATAG
CTGGAGGCTCGGGCCCGCCCCGAGGGGAGAGGGAGGGGGAGAGAATTCCTTTGCTCAAACACAAGCCTGG
GAGTTCAGAGACAGCCCTGCTGCCCCTGGCTCCACACTCAGAGTCCAGAAGCCTCCGTGGGCCCCTCCCC
AACCCCATGCCAACCCCATCTGCATGGCCCAGGAGCCCCGCCCCTGCTCCCACCCCACACCCCAGGCTCC
CGTGGTGCTCCAACTACCTCCCTTATAGCTCCCTGTGCTTTGACGTCCCCATGCCCGGCACACAGTAGGT
CCTTGGAGGGGAGAGGCTGGGAGTCTAGACTCCTGAGTCTGAGGGAGGAGCGGGCTGGGGGCCTGTACTC
CTGCGTCTGAGGGAGGAGGGCTCAGGTCTGGACTCTTGGGTCTGAGGGAGGGGGCCGGCTGTCCTAAAGC
ATGCATGAGGACAGACCTTGGTAGGTGTGGTCCTGGCACAGCCAGGAGGCTGCAGACCCTGCCCCCTCAG
CACAGCTGTCCTCTTTTGTCTTATGACAAGTCCATGGGAACCTGATCCAGTTGGGATTAGGAAGAGGCAT
TTGAGAAGGGACAGTGGCCTGAAGACAATAGCTGCCCCACCCCCAGGAGCTATTTTGGGGGGATGTCATA
GATGGTGAAACCGAGGACATTTCCTAAGAAGGGATTTGAGGAAGGGGG
