>Addgene plasmid #49133 | pEMS2026 | addgene partial sequence | sequence record 118829 | EBV-rev 5'-GTGGTTTGTCCAAACTCATC-3'
ATCGCGGCCGCTCAGTCCCCATCCTCGAGCAGCCTCACCATGGCCCCAGTCTCAGAGTCCAGGTTTCTGA
TGTAGTTCATCACTATGTTCACATTGGTCCAGCCACCAGCCTGCATGATTTCAGGGATGGACACACCAGC
CCTGGCCATGTCCCTGGCAGCACCCACTCTGGCAGAGTGGCCAGACCAGGCCAGGTATCTCTGCCCAGAG
TCATCCTTGGCACCATAGATCAGGCGGTGGGTGGCCTCAAAGATCCCTTCCAGGGCCCGGGTGGACAGTT
GGGAGGTGGCAGAAGGGGCAGCCACACCATTCTTTCTGACCCGGCAGAACAGGTAGTTGTTGGGGTCATC
AGCCACACCAGACACAGAGATCCATCTCTCCACCAGCTTGGTAACCCCCAGGGACAGGGCCTTCTCCACA
CCAGCTGTGGACACCAGGGTCTTGGTCCTGCCAATGTGGATCAGCATTCTCCCACCATCGGTGCGGGAGA
TGTCCTTCACTCTGATTCTGGCAATTTCGGCAATGCGCAGCAGGGTGTTGTAGGCAATGCCCAGGAAGGC
CAGGTTCCTGATGTCCTGGCATCTGTCAGAGTTCTCCATCAGGGATCTGACTTGGTCAAAGTCAGTGCGT
TCAAAGGCCAGGGCCTGCTTGGCTCTCTCCCCAGCATCCACATTCTCCTTTCTGATTCTCCTCATCACCA
GGGACACAGCATTGGAGTCAGAAGGGCGAGGCAGGCCAGATCTCCTGTGCAGCATGTTGAGCTGGCCCAG
GTGCTGTTGGATGGTCTTCACAGCCAGGCCTCTGGCTTGC
